>Addgene plasmid #148316 | pT7-MS2-HA-C1-HsYTHDF1_AB | addgene full sequence | sequence record 474970 | Addgene NGS Result
TAGTTATTAATAGTAATCAATTACGGGGTCATTAGTTCATAGCCCATATATGGAGTTCCGCGTTACATAA
CTTACGGTAAATGGCCCGCCTGGCTGACCGCCCAACGACCCCCGCCCATTGACGTCAATAATGACGTATG
TTCCCATAGTAACGCCAATAGGGACTTTCCATTGACGTCAATGGGTGGAGTATTTACGGTAAACTGCCCA
CTTGGCAGTACATCAAGTGTATCATATGCCAAGTACGCCCCCTATTGACGTCAATGACGGTAAATGGCCC
GCCTGGCATTATGCCCAGTACATGACCTTATGGGACTTTCCTACTTGGCAGTACATCTACGTATTAGTCA
TCGCTATTACCATGGTGATGCGGTTTTGGCAGTACATCAATGGGCGTGGATAGCGGTTTGACTCACGGGG
ATTTCCAAGTCTCCACCCCATTGACGTCAATGGGAGTTTGTTTTGGCACCAAAATCAACGGGACTTTCCA
AAATGTCGTAACAACTCCGCCCCATTGACGCAAATGGGCGGTAGGCGTGTACGGTGGGAGGTCTATATAA
GCAGAGCTCTCTGGCTAACTAGAGAACCCACTGCTTACTGGCTTATCGAAATTAATACGACTCACTATAG
GGAGACCCAAGCTCTAGCGCTACCGGTCGCCACCATGGCTTCTAACTTTACTCAGTTCGTTCTCGTCGAC
AATGGCGGAACTGGCGACGTGACTGTCGCCCCAAGCAACTTCGCTAACGGGGTCGCTGAATGGATCAGCT
CTAACTCGCGATCACAGGCTTACAAAGTAACCTGTAGCGTTCGTCAGAGCTCTGCGCAGAATCGCAAATA
CACCATCAAAGTCGAGGTGCCTAAAGTGGCAACCCAGACTGTTGGTGGTGAAGAGCTTCCTGTAGCCGGA
TGGAGATCTTACTTAAATATGGAACTAACCATTCCAATTTTCGCCACGAATTCCGACTGCGAGCTTATTG
TTAAGGCAATGCAAGGTCTCCTAAAAGATGGAAACCCGATTCCCTCGGCCATCGCGGCCAACTCCGGCAT
CTACGGAGGTGGAGGTGGATCTGGTGGATCTCCTCCACATATGGCTTACCCATACGATGTTCCAGATTAC
GCTCCTCCATCTCGAGCAATGTCGGCCACCAGCGTGGACACCCAGAGAACAAAAGGACAAGATAATAAAG
TACAAAATGGTTCGTTACATCAGAAGGATACAGTTCATGACAATGACTTTGAGCCCTACCTTACTGGACA
GTCAAATCAGAGTAACAGTTACCCCTCAATGAGCGACCCCTACCTGTCCAGCTATTACCCGCCGTCCATT
GGATTTCCTTACTCCCTCAATGAGGCTCCGTGGTCTACTGCAGGGGACCCTCCGATTCCATACCTCACCA
CCTACGGACAGCTCAGTAACGGAGACCATCATTTTATGCACGATGCTGTTTTTGGGCAGCCTGGGGGCCT
GGGGAACAACATCTATCAGCACAGGTTCAATTTTTTCCCTGAAAACCCTGCGTTCTCAGCATGGGGGACA
AGTGGGTCTCAAGGTCAGCAGACCCAGAGCTCCGCGTATGGGAGCAGCTACACCTACCCCCCGAGCTCCC
TGGGTGGCACGGTGGTTGATGGGCAGCCAGGCTTTCACAGCGACACCCTCAGCAAGGCCCCCGGGATGAA
CAGCCTGGAGCAGGGCATGGTTGGCCTGAAGATTGGGGACGTCAGCTCCTCCGCTGTCAAGACGGTGGGC
TCTGTCGTCAGCAGCGTGGCACTGACTGGTGTCCTTTCTGGCAACGGTGGGACAAATGTGAACATGCCAG
TTTCAAAGCCGACCTCGTGGGCTGCCATTGCCAGCAAGCCTGCAAAACCACAGCCTAAAATGAAAACAAA
GAGCGGGCCTGTCATGGGGGGTGGGCTGCCCCCTCCACCCATAAAGCATAACATGGACATTGGCACCTGG
GATAACAAGGGGCCTGTGCCGAAGGCCCCAGTCCCCCAGCAGGCACCCTCTCCACAGGCTGCCCCACAGC
CCCAGCAGGTGGCTCAGCCTCTCCCAGCACAGCCCCCAGCTTTGGCTCAACCGCAGTATCAGAGCCCTCA
GCAGCCACCCCAGACCCGCTGGGTTGCCCCACGCAACAGAAACGCGGCGTTTGGGCAGAGCGGAGGGGCT
GGCAGCGATAGCAACTCTCCTGGAAACGTCCAGCCTAATTCTGCCCCCAGCGTCGAATCCCACCCCGTCC
TTGAAAAACTGAAGGCTGCTCACAGCTACAACCCGAAAGAGTTTGAGTGGAATCTGAAAAGCGGGCGTGT
GTTCATCATCAAGAGCTACTCTGAGGACGACATCCACCGCTCCATTAAGTACTCCATCTGGTGTAGCACA
GAGCACGGCAACAAGCGCCTGGACAGCGCCTTCCGCTGCATGAGCAGCAAGGGGCCCGTCTACCTGCTCT
TCAGCGTCAATGGGAGTGGGCATTTTTGTGGGGTGGCCGAGATGAAGTCCCCCGTGGACTACGGCACCAG
TGCCGGGGTCTGGTCTCAGGACAAGTGGAAGGGGAAGTTTGATGTCCAGTGGATTTTTGTTAAGGATGTA
CCCAATAACCAGCTCCGGCACATCAGGCTGGAGAATAACGACAACAAACCGGTCACAAACTCCCGGGACA
CCCAGGAGGTGCCCTTAGAAAAAGCCAAGCAAGTGCTGAAAATTATCAGTTCCTACAAGCACACAACCTC
CATCTTCGACGACTTTGCTCACTACGAGAAGCGCCAGGAGGAGGAGGAGGTGGTGCGCAAGGAACGGCAG
AGTCGAAACAAACAATGACCGCGGGCCCGGGATCCACCGGATCTAGATAACTGATCATAATCAGCCATAC
CACATTTGTAGAGGTTTTACTTGCTTTAAAAAACCTCCCACACCTCCCCCTGAACCTGAAACATAAAATG
AATGCAATTGTTGTTGTTAACTTGTTTATTGCAGCTTATAATGGTTACAAATAAAGCAATAGCATCACAA
ATTTCACAAATAAAGCATTTTTTTCACTGCATTCTAGTTGTGGTTTGTCCAAACTCATCAATGTATCTTA
ACGCGTAAATTGTAAGCGTTAATATTTTGTTAAAATTCGCGTTAAATTTTTGTTAAATCAGCTCATTTTT
TAACCAATAGGCCGAAATCGGCAAAATCCCTTATAAATCAAAAGAATAGACCGAGATAGGGT
[37 nt withheld, positions 3213-3249]
AAAGAACGTGGACTCCAACGTCAAAGG
[49 nt withheld, positions 3277-3325]
T
[91 nt withheld, positions 3327-3417]
G
[124 nt withheld, positions 3419-3542]
CAGGTGGCACTTTTCGGGGAAATGTGCGCGGAACCCCTATTTGTTTATTTTTCTAAATACATTCAAATAT
GTATCCGCTCATGAGACAATAACCCTGATAAATGCTTCAATAATATTGAAAAAGGAAGAGTCCTGAGGCG
GAAAGAACCAGCTGTGGAATGTGTGTCAGTTAGGGTGTGGAAAGTCCCCAGGCTCCCCAGCAGGCAGAAG
TATGCAAAGCATGCATCTCAATTAGTCAGCAACCAGGTGTGGAAAGTCCCCAGGCTCCCCAGCAGGCAGA
AGTATGCAAAGCATGCATCTCAATTAGTCAGCAACCATAGTCCCGCCCCTAACTCCGCCCATCCCGCCCC
TAACTCCGCCCAGTTCCGCCCATTCTCCGCCCCATGGCTGACTAATTTTTTTTATTTATGCAGAGGCCGA
GGCCGCCTCGGCCTCTGAGCTATTCCAGAAGTAGTGAGGAGGCTTTTTTGGAGGCCTAGGCTTTTGCAAA
GATCGATCAAGAGACAGGATGAGGATCGTTTCGCATGATTGAACAAGATGGATTGCACGCAGGTTCTCCG
GCCGCTTGGGTGGAGAGGCTATTCGGCTATGACTGGGCACAACAGACAATCGGCTGCTCTGATGCCGCCG
TGTTCCGGCTGTCAGCGCAGGGGCGCCCGGTTCTTTTTGTCAAGACCGACCTGTCCGGTGCCCTGAATGA
ACTGCAAGACGAGGCAGCGCGGCTATCGTGGCTGGCCACGACGGGCGTTCCTTGCGCAGCTGTGCTCGAC
GTTGTCACTGAAGCGGGAAGGGACTGGCTGCTATTGGGCGAAGTGCCGGGGCAGGATCTCCTGTCATCTC
ACCTTGCTCCTGCCGAGAAAGTATCCATCATGGCTGATGCAATGCGGCGGCTGCATACGCTTGATCCGGC
TACCTGCCCATTCGACCACCAAGCGAAACATCGCATCGAGCGAGCACGTACTCGGATGGAAGCCGGTCTT
GTCGATCAGGATGATCTGGACGAAGAGCATCAGGGGCTCGCGCCAGCCGAACTGTTCGCCAGGCTCAAGG
CGAGCATGCCCGACGGCGAGGATCTCGTCGTGACCCATGGCGATGCCTGCTTGCCGAATATCATGGTGGA
AAATGGCCGCTTTTCTGGATTCATCGACTGTGGCCGGCTGGGTGTGGCGGACCGCTATCAGGACATAGCG
TTGGCTACCCGTGATATTGCTGAAGAGCTTGGCGGCGAATGGGCTGACCGCTTCCTCGTGCTTTACGGTA
TCGCCGCTCCCGATTCGCAGCGCATCGCCTTCTATCGCCTTCTTGACGAGTTCTTCTGAGCGGGACTCTG
GGGTTCGAAATGACCGACCAAGCGACGCCCAACCTGCCATCACGAGATTTCGATTCCACCGCCGCCTTCT
ATGAAAGGTTGGGCTTCGGAATCGTTTTCCGGGACACCGGCTGGATGATCCTCCAGCGCGGGGATCTCAT
GCTGGAGTTCTTCGCCCACCCTAGGGGGAGGCTAACTGAAACACGGAAGGAGACAATACCGGAAGGAACC
CGCGCTATGACGGCAATAAAAAGACAGAATAAAACGCACGGTGTTGGGTCGTTTGTTCATAAACGCGGGG
TTCGGTCCCAGGGCTGGCACTCTGTCGATACCCCACCGAGACCCCATTGGGGCCAATACGCCCGCGTTTC
TTCCTTTTCCCCACCCCACCCCCCAAGTTCGGGTGAAGGCCCAGGGCTCGCAGCCAACGTCGGGGCGGCA
GGCCCTGCCATAGCCTCAGGTTACTCATATATACTTTAGATTGATTTAAAACTTCATTTTTAATTTAAAA
GGATCTAGGTGAAGATCCTTTTTGATAATCTCATGACCAAAATCCCTTAACGTGAGTTTTCGTTCCACTG
AGCGTCAGACCCCGTAGAAAAGATCAAAGGATCTTCTTGAGATCCTTTTTTTCTGCGCGTAATCTGCTGC
TTGCAAACAAAAAAACCACCGCTACCAGCGGTGGTTTGTTTGCCGGATCAAGAGCTACCAACTCTTTTTC
CGAAGGTAACTGGCTTCAGCAGAGCGCAGATACCAAATACTGTTCTTCTAGTGTAGCCGTAGTTAGGCCA
CCACTTCAAGAACTCTGTAGCACCGCCTACATACCTCGCTCTGCTAATCCTGTTACCAGTGGCTGCTGCC
AGTGGCGATAAGTCGTGTCTTACCGGGTTGGACTCAAGACGATAGTTACCGGATAAGGCGCAGCGGTCGG
GCTGAACGGGGGGTTCGTGCACACAGCCCAGCTTGGAGCGAACGACCTACACCGAACTGAGATACCTACA
GCGTGAGCTATGAGAAAGCGCCACGCTTCCCGAAGGGAGAAAGGCGGACAGGTATCCGGTAAGCGGCAGG
GTCGGAACAGGAGAGCGCACGAGGGAGCTTCCAGGGGGAAACGCCTGGTATCTTTATAGTCCTGTCGGGT
TTCGCCACCTCTGACTTGAGCGTCGATTTTTGTGATGCTCGTCAGGGGGGCGGAGCCTATGGAAAAACGC
CAGCAACGCGGCCTTTTTACGGTTCCTGGCCTTTTGCTGGCCTTTTGCTCACATGTTCTTTCCTGCGTTA
TCCCCTGATTCTGTGGATAACCGTATTACCGCCATGCAT
Features (pLannotate 1.2.2; 18 found; start..end, strand, type, name):
     61..364     +  enhancer       CMV enhancer: human cytomegalovirus immediate early enhancer
    365..568     +  promoter       CMV promoter: human cytomegalovirus (CMV) immediate early promoter
    564..597     +  LTR            5' LTR (truncated) (fragment): truncated 5' long terminal repeat (LTR) from HIV-1
    613..631     +  promoter       T7 promoter: promoter for bacteriophage T7 RNA polymerase
    668..1054    +  CDS            MS2: bacteriophage MS2 coat protein binds to a specific stem-loop structure in the viral RNA (Peabody, 1993)
   1097..1123    +  CDS            3xHA (fragment): three tandem HA epitope tags
   1139..2815    +  CDS            YTHDF1: YTHD1_HUMAN - Also known as C20orf21 From Homo sapiens (Human).
   2818..2840    +  misc_feature   MCS (fragment): multiple cloning site
   2852..2936    +  CDS            large T antigen (fragment): large T antigen from SV40 (simian virus 40)
   2959..3080    +  polyA_signal   SV40 poly(A) signal: SV40 polyadenylation signal
   3114..3542    -  rep_origin     f1 ori (sequence partly withheld): f1 bacteriophage origin of replication; arrow indicates direction of (+) strand synthesis
   3569..3673    +  promoter       AmpR promoter: bla
   3675..4032    +  promoter       SV40 promoter: SV40 enhancer and early promoter
   4067..4861    +  CDS            NeoR/KanR: aminoglycoside phosphotransferase from Tn5; aph(3')-II (or nptII); confers resistance to neomycin, kanamycin, and G418 (Geneticin®)
   4882..5034    +  CDS            ble (fragment): BLE_KLEPN - Experimental evidence at protein level: Swiss-Prot protein existence level 1. Binding protein with a strong affinity to the bleomycin family of antibiotics. Binds to CL990; an antimitotic-antibiotic compound. From Klebsiella pneumoniae.
   5093..5140    +  polyA_signal   HSV TK poly(A) signal: herpes simplex virus thymidine kinase polyadenylation signal (Cole and Stacy, 1985)
   5231..5247    -  polyA_signal   bGH poly(A) signal (fragment): bovine growth hormone polyadenylation signal
   5469..6057    +  rep_origin     ori: high-copy-number ColE1/pMB1/pBR322/pUC origin of replication
