>Addgene plasmid #148316 | pT7-MS2-HA-C1-HsYTHDF1_AB | analyzer sequence | sequence record 290764
TAGTTATTAATAGTAATCAATTACGGGGTCATTAGTTCATAGCCCATATATGGAGTTCCGCGTTACATAA
CTTACGGTAAATGGCCCGCCTGGCTGACCGCCCAACGACCCCCGCCCATTGACGTCAATAATGACGTATG
TTCCCATAGTAACGCCAATAGGGACTTTCCATTGACGTCAATGGGTGGAGTATTTACGGTAAACTGCCCA
CTTGGCAGTACATCAAGTGTATCATATGCCAAGTACGCCCCCTATTGACGTCAATGACGGTAAATGGCCC
GCCTGGCATTATGCCCAGTACATGACCTTATGGGACTTTCCTACTTGGCAGTACATCTACGTATTAGTCA
TCGCTATTACCATGGTGATGCGGTTTTGGCAGTACATCAATGGGCGTGGATAGCGGTTTGACTCACGGGG
ATTTCCAAGTCTCCACCCCATTGACGTCAATGGGAGTTTGTTTTGGCACCAAAATCAACGGGACTTTCCA
AAATGTCGTAACAACTCCGCCCCATTGACGCAAATGGGCGGTAGGCGTGTACGGTGGGAGGTCTATATAA
GCAGAGCTCTCTGGCTAACTAGAGAACCCACTGCTTACTGGCTTATCGAAATTAATACGACTCACTATAG
GGAGACCCAAGCTCTAGCGCTACCGGTCGCCACCATGGCTTCTAACTTTACTCAGTTCGTTCTCGTCGAC
AATGGCGGAACTGGCGACGTGACTGTCGCCCCAAGCAACTTCGCTAACGGGGTCGCTGAATGGATCAGCT
CTAACTCGCGATCACAGGCTTACAAAGTAACCTGTAGCGTTCGTCAGAGCTCTGCGCAGAATCGCAAATA
CACCATCAAAGTCGAGGTGCCTAAAGTGGCAACCCAGACTGTTGGTGGTGAAGAGCTTCCTGTAGCCGGA
TGGAGATCTTACTTAAATATGGAACTAACCATTCCAATTTTCGCCACGAATTCCGACTGCGAGCTTATTG
TTAAGGCAATGCAAGGTCTCCTAAAAGATGGAAACCCGATTCCCTCGGCCATCGCGGCCAACTCCGGCAT
CTACGGAGGTGGAGGTGGATCTGGTGGATCTCCTCCACATATGGCTTACCCATACGATGTTCCAGATTAC
GCTCCTCCATCTCGAGCAATGTCGGCCACCAGCGTGGACACCCAGAGAACAAAAGGACAAGATAATAAAG
TACAAAATGGTTCGTTACATCAGAAGGATACAGTTCATGACAATGACTTTGAGCCCTACCTTACTGGACA
GTCAAATCAGAGTAACAGTTACCCCTCAATGAGCGACCCCTACCTGTCCAGCTATTACCCGCCGTCCATT
GGATTTCCTTACTCCCTCAATGAGGCTCCGTGGTCTACTGCAGGGGACCCTCCGATTCCATACCTCACCA
CCTACGGACAGCTCAGTAACGGAGACCATCATTTTATGCACGATGCTGTTTTTGGGCAGCCTGGGGGCCT
GGGGAACAACATCTATCAGCACAGGTTCAATTTTTTCCCTGAAAACCCTGCGTTCTCAGCATGGGGGACA
AGTGGGTCTCAAGGTCAGCAGACCCAGAGCTCCGCGTATGGGAGCAGCTACACCTACCCCCCGAGCTCCC
TGGGTGGCACGGTGGTTGATGGGCAGCCAGGCTTTCACAGCGACACCCTCAGCAAGGCCCCCGGGATGAA
CAGCCTGGAGCAGGGCATGGTTGGCCTGAAGATTGGGGACGTCAGCTCCTCCGCTGTCAAGACGGTGGGC
TCTGTCGTCAGCAGCGTGGCACTGACTGGTGTCCTTTCTGGCAACGGTGGGACAAATGTGAACATGCCAG
TTTCAAAGCCGACCTCGTGGGCTGCCATTGCCAGCAAGCCTGCAAAACCACAGCCTAAAATGAAAACAAA
GAGCGGGCCTGTCATGGGGGGTGGGCTGCCCCCTCCACCCATAAAGCATAACATGGACATTGGCACCTGG
GATAACAAGGGGCCTGTGCCGAAGGCCCCAGTCCCCCAGCAGGCACCCTCTCCACAGGCTGCCCCACAGC
CCCAGCAGGTGGCTCAGCCTCTCCCAGCACAGCCCCCAGCTTTGGCTCAACCGCAGTATCAGAGCCCTCA
GCAGCCACCCCAGACCCGCTGGGTTGCCCCACGCAACAGAAACGCGGCGTTTGGGCAGAGCGGAGGGGCT
GGCAGCGATAGCAACTCTCCTGGAAACGTCCAGCCTAATTCTGCCCCCAGCGTCGAATCCCACCCCGTCC
TTGAAAAACTGAAGGCTGCTCACAGCTACAACCCGAAAGAGTTTGAGTGGAATCTGAAAAGCGGGCGTGT
GTTCATCATCAAGAGCTACTCTGAGGACGACATCCACCGCTCCATTAAGTACTCCATCTGGTGTAGCACA
GAGCACGGCAACAAGCGCCTGGACAGCGCCTTCCGCTGCATGAGCAGCAAGGGGCCCGTCTACCTGCTCT
TCAGCGTCAATGGGAGTGGGCATTTTTGTGGGGTGGCCGAGATGAAGTCCCCCGTGGACTACGGCACCAG
TGCCGGGGTCTGGTCTCAGGACAAGTGGAAGGGGAAGTTTGATGTCCAGTGGATTTTTGTTAAGGATGTA
CCCAATAACCAGCTCCGGCACATCAGGCTGGAGAATAACGACAACAAACCGGTCACAAACTCCCGGGACA
CCCAGGAGGTGCCCTTAGAAAAAGCCAAGCAAGTGCTGAAAATTATCAGTTCCTACAAGCACACAACCTC
CATCTTCGACGACTTTGCTCACTACGAGAAGCGCCAGGAGGAGGAGGAGGTGGTGCGCAAGGAACGGCAG
AGTCGAAACAAACAATGACCGCGGGCCCGGGATCCACCGGATCTAGATAACTGATCATAATCAGCCATAC
CACATTTGTAGAGGTTTTACTTGCTTTAAAAAACCTCCCACACCTCCCCCTGAACCTGAAACATAAAATG
AATGCAATTGTTGTTGTTAACTTGTTTATTGCAGCTTATAATGGTTACAAATAAAGCAATAGCATCACAA
ATTTCACAAATAAAGCATTTTTTTCACTGCATTCTAGTTGTGGTTTGTCCAAACTCATCAATGTATCTTA
ACGCGTAAATTGTAAGCGTTAATATTTTGTTAAAATTCGCGTTAAATTTTTGTTAAATCAGCTCATTTTT
TAACCAATAGGCCGAAATCGGCAAAATCCCTTATAAATCAAAAGAATAGACCGAGATAGGGT
[37 nt withheld, positions 3213-3249]
AAAGAACGTGGACTCCAACGTCAAAGG
[49 nt withheld, positions 3277-3325]
T
[91 nt withheld, positions 3327-3417]
G
[124 nt withheld, positions 3419-3542]
CAGGTGGCACTTTTCGGGGAAATGTGCGCGGAACCCCTATTTGTTTATTTTTCTAAATACATTCAAATAT
GTATCCGCTCATGAGACAATAACCCTGATAAATGCTTCAATAATATTGAAAAAGGAAGAGTCCTGAGGCG
GAAAGAACCAGCTGTGGAATGTGTGTCAGTTAGGGTGTGGAAAGTCCCCAGGCTCCCCAGCAGGCAGAAG
TATGCAAAGCATGCATCTCAATTAGTCAGCAACCAGGTGTGGAAAGTCCCCAGGCTCCCCAGCAGGCAGA
AGTATGCAAAGCATGCATCTCAATTAGTCAGCAACCATAGTCCCGCCCCTAACTCCGCCCATCCCGCCCC
TAACTCCGCCCAGTTCCGCCCATTCTCCGCCCCATGGCTGACTAATTTTTTTTATTTATGCAGAGGCCGA
GGCCGCCTCGGCCTCTGAGCTATTCCAGAAGTAGTGAGGAGGCTTTTTTGGAGGCCTAGGCTTTTGCAAA
GATCGATCAAGAGACAGGATGAGGATCGTTTCGCATGATTGAACAAGATGGATTGCACGCAGGTTCTCCG
GCCGCTTGGGTGGAGAGGCTATTCGGCTATGACTGGGCACAACAGACAATCGGCTGCTCTGATGCCGCCG
TGTTCCGGCTGTCAGCGCAGGGGCGCCCGGTTCTTTTTGTCAAGACCGACCTGTCCGGTGCCCTGAATGA
ACTGCAAGACGAGGCAGCGCGGCTATCGTGGCTGGCCACGACGGGCGTTCCTTGCGCAGCTGTGCTCGAC
GTTGTCACTGAAGCGGGAAGGGACTGGCTGCTATTGGGCGAAGTGCCGGGGCAGGATCTCCTGTCATCTC
ACCTTGCTCCTGCCGAGAAAGTATCCATCATGGCTGATGCAATGCGGCGGCTGCATACGCTTGATCCGGC
TACCTGCCCATTCGACCACCAAGCGAAACATCGCATCGAGCGAGCACGTACTCGGATGGAAGCCGGTCTT
GTCGATCAGGATGATCTGGACGAAGAGCATCAGGGGCTCGCGCCAGCCGAACTGTTCGCCAGGCTCAAGG
CGAGCATGCCCGACGGCGAGGATCTCGTCGTGACCCATGGCGATGCCTGCTTGCCGAATATCATGGTGGA
AAATGGCCGCTTTTCTGGATTCATCGACTGTGGCCGGCTGGGTGTGGCGGACCGCTATCAGGACATAGCG
TTGGCTACCCGTGATATTGCTGAAGAGCTTGGCGGCGAATGGGCTGACCGCTTCCTCGTGCTTTACGGTA
TCGCCGCTCCCGATTCGCAGCGCATCGCCTTCTATCGCCTTCTTGACGAGTTCTTCTGAGCGGGACTCTG
GGGTTCGAAATGACCGACCAAGCGACGCCCAACCTGCCATCACGAGATTTCGATTCCACCGCCGCCTTCT
ATGAAAGGTTGGGCTTCGGAATCGTTTTCCGGGACGCCGGCTGGATGATCCTCCAGCGCGGGGATCTCAT
GCTGGAGTTCTTCGCCCACCCTAGGGGGAGGCTAACTGAAACACGGAAGGAGACAATACCGGAAGGAACC
CGCGCTATGACGGCAATAAAAAGACAGAATAAAACGCACGGTGTTGGGTCGTTTGTTCATAAACGCGGGG
TTCGGTCCCAGGGCTGGCACTCTGTCGATACCCCACCGAGACCCCATTGGGGCCAATACGCCCGCGTTTC
TTCCTTTTCCCCACCCCACCCCCCAAGTTCGGGTGAAGGCCCAGGGCTCGCAGCCAACGTCGGGGCGGCA
GGCCCTGCCATAGCCTCAGGTTACTCATATATACTTTAGATTGATTTAAAACTTCATTTTTAATTTAAAA
GGATCTAGGTGAAGATCCTTTTTGATAATCTCATGACCAAAATCCCTTAACGTGAGTTTTCGTTCCACTG
AGCGTCAGACCCCGTAGAAAAGATCAAAGGATCTTCTTGAGATCCTTTTTTTCTGCGCGTAATCTGCTGC
TTGCAAACAAAAAAACCACCGCTACCAGCGGTGGTTTGTTTGCCGGATCAAGAGCTACCAACTCTTTTTC
CGAAGGTAACTGGCTTCAGCAGAGCGCAGATACCAAATACTGTCCTTCTAGTGTAGCCGTAGTTAGGCCA
CCACTTCAAGAACTCTGTAGCACCGCCTACATACCTCGCTCTGCTAATCCTGTTACCAGTGGCTGCTGCC
AGTGGCGATAAGTCGTGTCTTACCGGGTTGGACTCAAGACGATAGTTACCGGATAAGGCGCAGCGGTCGG
GCTGAACGGGGGGTTCGTGCACACAGCCCAGCTTGGAGCGAACGACCTACACCGAACTGAGATACCTACA
GCGTGAGCTATGAGAAAGCGCCACGCTTCCCGAAGGGAGAAAGGCGGACAGGTATCCGGTAAGCGGCAGG
GTCGGAACAGGAGAGCGCACGAGGGAGCTTCCAGGGGGAAACGCCTGGTATCTTTATAGTCCTGTCGGGT
TTCGCCACCTCTGACTTGAGCGTCGATTTTTGTGATGCTCGTCAGGGGGGCGGAGCCTATGGAAAAACGC
CAGCAACGCGGCCTTTTTACGGTTCCTGGCCTTTTGCTGGCCTTTTGCTCACATGTTCTTTCCTGCGTTA
TCCCCTGATTCTGTGGATAACCGTATTACCGCCATGCAT
Features (pLannotate 1.2.2; 18 found; start..end, strand, type, name):
     61..364     +  enhancer       CMV enhancer: human cytomegalovirus immediate early enhancer
    365..568     +  promoter       CMV promoter: human cytomegalovirus (CMV) immediate early promoter
    564..597     +  LTR            5' LTR (truncated) (fragment): truncated 5' long terminal repeat (LTR) from HIV-1
    613..631     +  promoter       T7 promoter: promoter for bacteriophage T7 RNA polymerase
    668..1054    +  CDS            MS2: bacteriophage MS2 coat protein binds to a specific stem-loop structure in the viral RNA (Peabody, 1993)
   1097..1123    +  CDS            3xHA (fragment): three tandem HA epitope tags
   1139..2815    +  CDS            YTHDF1: YTHD1_HUMAN - Also known as C20orf21 From Homo sapiens (Human).
   2818..2840    +  misc_feature   MCS (fragment): multiple cloning site
   2852..2936    +  CDS            large T antigen (fragment): large T antigen from SV40 (simian virus 40)
   2959..3080    +  polyA_signal   SV40 poly(A) signal: SV40 polyadenylation signal
   3114..3542    -  rep_origin     f1 ori (sequence partly withheld): f1 bacteriophage origin of replication; arrow indicates direction of (+) strand synthesis
   3569..3673    +  promoter       AmpR promoter: bla
   3675..4032    +  promoter       SV40 promoter: SV40 enhancer and early promoter
   4067..4861    +  CDS            NeoR/KanR: aminoglycoside phosphotransferase from Tn5; aph(3')-II (or nptII); confers resistance to neomycin, kanamycin, and G418 (Geneticin®)
   4882..5034    +  CDS            ble (fragment): BLE_KLEPN - Experimental evidence at protein level: Swiss-Prot protein existence level 1. Binding protein with a strong affinity to the bleomycin family of antibiotics. Binds to CL990; an antimitotic-antibiotic compound. From Klebsiella pneumoniae.
   5093..5140    +  polyA_signal   HSV TK poly(A) signal: herpes simplex virus thymidine kinase polyadenylation signal (Cole and Stacy, 1985)
   5231..5247    -  polyA_signal   bGH poly(A) signal (fragment): bovine growth hormone polyadenylation signal
   5469..6057    +  rep_origin     ori: high-copy-number ColE1/pMB1/pBR322/pUC origin of replication
