[The description below was written by a language model from this plasmid's Addgene catalogue record and pLannotate feature annotations shown in this document.]
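Description:
pT7-MS2-HA-C1-HsYTHDF1_AB is a 6.2 kb mammalian expression plasmid encoding human YTHDF1 fused at its N-terminus to the bacteriophage MS2 coat protein and an HA epitope tag. The catalogue lists the backbone as unknown. The annotated layout is a CMV enhancer/promoter, an SV40 polyadenylation signal, an f1 origin, and a NeoR/KanR cassette preceded by both a bacterial (bla) promoter and the SV40 early promoter and followed by the HSV TK poly(A) signal. This resembles the common "C1"-style vectors in which the tag precedes the insert. The plasmid is maintained in E. coli at high copy through a ColE1/pUC-type origin under kanamycin selection. The same aminoglycoside phosphotransferase gene could in principle support G418 selection in mammalian cells.

Transcription in mammalian cells is driven by the CMV immediate early enhancer and promoter. A T7 promoter sits just upstream of the coding region, which would also allow transcription by T7 RNA polymerase. The open reading frame runs from the MS2 coat protein through a single HA-sized tag (annotated as a fragment of 3xHA) into the full YTHDF1 coding sequence, which the depositor notes carries one silent change relative to the NCBI reference. Several short annotations (HIV-1 LTR, large T antigen, ble and bGH poly(A) fragments) are probably sequence-similarity matches or vector remnants rather than functional parts.

The record states the purpose only as mammalian expression of HsYTHDF1. MS2 coat protein binds a specific RNA stem-loop, so fusions of this kind are generally used to tether a protein to a reporter mRNA carrying MS2 binding sites. Here that would allow testing of how this m6A reader protein affects the fate of the bound transcript, with the HA tag allowing detection.
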