Addgene plasmid #148316: pT7-MS2-HA-C1-HsYTHDF1_AB
Purpose: Mammalian Expression of HsYTHDF1
Depositing lab: Elisa Izaurralde.
Backbone
  Vector backbone: Unknown
  Vector type: Mammalian Expression
Growth in bacteria
  Bacterial resistance: Kanamycin, 50 μg/mL
  Growth temperature: 37°C
  Growth strain: DH5alpha
  Copy number: High Copy
Gene/Insert
  Gene/Insert name: HsYTHDF1
  Species: H. sapiens (human)
  Mutation: one silent mutation compared to the sequence given by NCBI:NM_017798.3
  Entrez Gene: YTHDF1 (a.k.a. C20orf21, DF1)
  Cloning method: Unknown
Terms and licenses: Academic/Nonprofit Terms; Industry Terms: Not Available to Industry
Depositor comments: Plasmids from this collection were made available to the research community and donated after the lab closed. Please note that the sequence provided by the depositing laboratory may be theoretical/predicted or based on Sanger sequencing results. There may be discrepancies between sequencing results obtained by Addgene and the depositor sequence. If an Addgene verified sequence is not available, please contact before placing your order to request that our lab fully sequence the plasmid.
How to cite: pT7-MS2-HA-C1-HsYTHDF1_AB was a gift from Elisa Izaurralde (Addgene plasmid # 148316 ; http://n2t.net/addgene:148316 ; RRID:Addgene_148316)
